Addgene plasmid #28115: USP08 (3N3K)
Purpose: Bacterial expression for structure determination; may not be full ORF
Depositing lab: Cheryl Arrowsmith. Depositing organization: University of Toronto.
Backbone
  Vector backbone: pET28a-LIC (Addgene plasmid 26094)
  Backbone manufacturer: SGC
  Backbone size w/o insert (bp): 7328
  Vector type: Bacterial Expression
Growth in bacteria
  Bacterial resistance: Kanamycin, 50 μg/mL
  Growth temperature: 37°C
  Growth strain: DH5alpha
  Copy number: Low Copy
Gene/Insert
  Gene/Insert name: USP08 (alt names: PDB: 3N3K, 2GFO; ubiquitin specific protease 8)
  Species: H. sapiens (human)
  Insert size (bp): 1131
  Mutation: Catalytic domain only.
  Entrez Gene: USP8 (a.k.a. HumORF8, PITA4, SPG59, UBPY)
  Tag / fusion protein: His tag with TEV site (N terminal on backbone)
  Cloning method: Restriction Enzyme; 5′ cloning site Ligation-independent cloning (unknown if destroyed); 3′ cloning site Ligation-independent cloning (unknown if destroyed)
  Sequencing primers: 5′ T7; 3′ T7-term
Terms and licenses: Academic/Nonprofit Terms; Industry Terms: Not Available to Industry
Depositor comments: PDB: 3N3K http://www.thesgc.org/structures/3N3K/ 2GFO http://www.thesgc.org/structures/2GFO/ This construct is identical to 2GFO
How to cite: USP08 (3N3K) was a gift from Cheryl Arrowsmith (Addgene plasmid # 28115 ; http://n2t.net/addgene:28115 ; RRID:Addgene_28115)
