[The description below was written by a language model from this plasmid's Addgene catalogue record.]
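Description:
USP08 (3N3K) is a bacterial expression plasmid built on the pET28a-LIC backbone, a ligation-independent-cloning derivative of pET28a produced by a structural genomics group. It carries kanamycin resistance for selection and is recorded as low copy. The record provides no feature table, so the origin of replication and promoter are not explicitly listed. However, the T7 and T7-terminator sequencing primers are consistent with the T7 promoter/terminator expression cassette typical of pET vectors, in which transcription depends on T7 RNA polymerase supplied by an appropriate E. coli expression host.

The insert is a 1131 bp fragment of human USP8 (ubiquitin specific protease 8, also known as UBPY), a deubiquitinating enzyme. Only the catalytic domain is encoded, so this is not the full open reading frame. The backbone supplies an N-terminal His tag followed by a TEV protease cleavage site, which allows the recombinant protein to be purified by immobilised-metal affinity chromatography and the tag then removed by TEV digestion. The fragment was inserted by ligation-independent cloning, and the record does not say whether the cloning sites were preserved.

The plasmid is intended for producing recombinant USP8 catalytic domain in bacteria for structure determination. It is linked to two deposited crystal structures, 3N3K and 2GFO, and the depositor notes that it is identical to the construct used for 2GFO. It would also suit other work that needs purified USP8 catalytic domain, though the record documents only the structural application.
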