>Addgene plasmid #28115 | USP08 (3N3K) | depositor partial sequence | sequence record 13315 | Author sequence
CCAACAGTAACTCCAACAGTTAATCGGGAAAACAAGCCAACATGTTATCCTAAAGCTGAGATCTCAAGGC
TTTCTGCTTCTCAGATTCGGAACCTCAATCCTGTTTTTGGAGGTTCTGGACCAGCTCTTACTGGACTTCG
TAACTTAGGAAATACTTGTTATATGAACTCAATATTGCAGTGCCTATGTAACGCTCCACATTTGGCTGAT
TATTTCAACCGAAACTGTTATCAGGATGATATTAACAGGTCAAATTTGTTGGGGCATAAAGGTGAAGTGG
CAGAAGAATTTGGTATAATCATGAAAGCCCTGTGGACAGGACAGTATAGATATATCAGTCCAAAGGACTT
TAAAATCACCATTGGGAAGATCAATGACCAGTTTGCAGGATACAGTCAGCAAGATTCACAAGAATTGCTT
CTGTTCCTAATGGATGGTCTCCATGAAGATCTAAATAAAGCTGATAATCGGAAGAGATATAAAGAAGAAA
ATAATGATCATCTCGATGACTTTAAAGCTGCAGAACATGCCTGGCAGAAACACAAGCAGCTCAATGAGTC
TATTATTGTTGCACTTTTTCAGGGTCAATTCAAATCTACAGTACAGTGCCTCACATGTCACAAAAAGTCT
AGGACATTTGAGGCCTTCATGTATTTGTCTCTACCACTAGCATCCACAAGTAAATGTACATTACAGGATT
GCCTTAGATTATTTTCCAAAGAAGAAAAACTCACAGATAACAACAGATTTTACTGCAGTCATTGCAGAGC
TCGACGGGATTCTCTAAAAAAGATAGAAATCTGGAAGTTACCACCTGTGCTTTTAGTGCATCTGAAACGT
TTTTCCTACGATGGCAGGTGGAAACAAAAATTACAGACATCTGTGGACTTCCCGTTAGAAAATCTTGACT
TGTCACAGTATGTTATTGGTCCAAAGAACAATTTGAAGAAATATAATTTGTTTTCTGTTTCAAATCACTA
CGGTGGGCTGGATGGAGGCCACTACACAGCCTATTGTAAAAATGCAGCAAGACAACGGTGGTTTAAGTTT
GATGATCATGAAGTTTCTGATATCTCCGTTTCTTCTGTGAAATCTTCAGCAGCTTATATCCTCTTTTATA
CTTCATTGGGA
