>Addgene plasmid #28115 | USP08 (3N3K) | addgene partial sequence | sequence record 34439 | 28115 with T7
TTTGTTTAACTTTAAGAAGGAGATATACCATGGGCAGCAGCCATCATCATCATCATCACAGCAGCGGCCT
GGTTCCGCGTGGTAGTCCAACAGTAACTCCAACAGTTAATCGGGAAAACAAGCCAACATGTTATCCTAAA
GCTGAGATCTCAAGGCTTTCTGCTTCTCAGATTCGGAACCTCAATCCTGTTTTTGGAGGTTCTGGACCAG
CTCTTACTGGACTTCGTAACTTAGGAAATACTTGTTATATGAACTCAATATTGCAGTGCCTATGTAACGC
TCCACATTTGGCTGATTATTTCAACCGAAACTGTTATCAGGATGATATTAACAGGTCAAATTTGTTGGGG
CATAAAGGTGAAGTGGCAGAAGAATTTGGTATAATCATGAAAGCCCTGTGGACAGGACAGTATAGATATA
TCAGTCCAAAGGACTTTAAAATCACCATTGGGAAGATCAATGACCAGTTTGCAGGATACAGTCAGCAAGA
TTCACAAGAATTGCTTCTGTTCCTAATGGATGGTCTCCATGAAGATCTAAATAAAGCTGATAATCGGAAG
AGATATAAAGAAGAAAATAATGATCATCTCGATGACTTTAAAGCTGCAGAACATGCCTGGCAGAAACACA
AGCAGCTCAATGAGTCTATTATTGTTGCACTTTTTCAGGGTCAATTCAAATCTACAGTACAGTGCCTCAC
ATGTCACAAAAAGTCTAGGACATTTGAGGCCTTCATGTATTTGTCTCTACCACTAGCATCCACAAGTAAA
TGTACA
